Addgene plasmid #152656: pGBW-m4133334
Purpose: Mammalian expression plasmid for SARS-CoV-2 ORF7a protein
Depositing lab: Ginkgo Bioworks & Benjie Chen. Depositing organization: Ginkgo Bioworks.
Backbone
  Vector backbone: pTwist_CMV_Puro_6
  Backbone size w/o insert (bp): 6080
  Vector type: Mammalian Expression
  Selectable markers: Puromycin
Growth in bacteria
  Bacterial resistance: Ampicillin, 100 μg/mL
  Growth temperature: 37°C
  Growth strain: DH5alpha
  Copy number: High Copy
Gene/Insert
  Gene/Insert name: SARS-CoV-2 ORF7a protein
  Species: Severe acute respiratory syndrome coronavirus 2
  Insert size (bp): 359
  Mutation: wt
  Entrez Gene: ORF7a (a.k.a. GU280_gp07)
  Promoter: CMV
  Tag / fusion protein: Cleavable TEV;CBP (C terminal on backbone)
  Cloning method: Unknown
Resource information
  A portion of this plasmid was derived from a plasmid made by: GinkgoBioworks
Depositor comments: NCBI reference sequence: YP_009724395.1
How to cite: pGBW-m4133334 was a gift from Ginkgo Bioworks & Benjie Chen (Addgene plasmid # 152656 ; http://n2t.net/addgene:152656 ; RRID:Addgene_152656)
