[The description below was written by a language model from this plasmid's Addgene catalogue record and pLannotate feature annotations shown in this document.]
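Description:
pGBW-m4133334 is a mammalian expression plasmid built on the pTwist_CMV_Puro_6 backbone that carries the wild-type ORF7a coding sequence of SARS-CoV-2. It is propagated in E. coli as a high-copy plasmid through a ColE1/pUC-type origin and selected with ampicillin via a full-length β-lactamase gene. A short additional β-lactamase fragment in the annotation appears to be a backbone remnant. For selection in mammalian cells, a separate cassette places puromycin N-acetyltransferase under the human ubiquitin C promoter, followed by a synthetic polyadenylation signal.

The ORF7a open reading frame lies downstream of the CMV immediate-early enhancer and promoter. The feature table annotates the promoter only as a short fragment plus a truncated CMVd2 element, while the catalogue entry simply lists CMV. According to the record, the protein is fused at its C terminus to a backbone-encoded TEV-cleavable calmodulin-binding peptide (CBP) tag. The annotation detects only a fragment of CBP just after the insert and does not call the TEV site separately. CBP binds calmodulin in the presence of calcium, so the tag should permit affinity capture, with protease cleavage to remove it. An annotated SV40 polyadenylation signal follows the tag, although it is called on the opposite strand. The expression region is flanked by 5' and 3' β-globin insulator elements, and by T7 and rrnG terminators that help isolate it from neighbouring transcription.

ORF7a is an accessory protein described as an antagonist of host tetherin (BST2). The record gives the purpose only as mammalian expression of this protein. The tag and puromycin marker would be compatible with purification, interaction studies or selection of transfected cells.
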