Features (pLannotate 1.2.2; 20 found; start..end, strand, type, name):
      5..367     +  CDS            NS7A_SARS2: Experimental evidence at protein level: Swiss-Prot protein existence level 1. Plays a role as antagonist of host tetherin (BST2), disrupting its antiviral effect. Acts by binding to BST2 thereby interfering with its glycosylation. May suppress small interfering RNA (siRNA). May bind to host ITGAL, thereby playing a role in attachment or modulation of leukocytes. From Severe acute respiratory syndrome coronavirus 2 (2019-nCoV) (SARS-CoV-2).
    395..411     +  CDS            CBP (fragment): calmodulin-binding peptide derived from skeletal muscle myosin light chain kinase; binds calmodulin with nanomolar affinity in the presence of calcium
    519..640     -  polyA_signal   SV40 poly(A) signal: SV40 polyadenylation signal
    663..732     -  CDS            large T antigen (fragment): large T antigen from SV40 (simian virus 40)
    755..801     +  terminator     T7 terminator: transcription terminator for bacteriophage T7 RNA polymerase
    831..967     +  terminator     rrnG terminator: transcription terminator from the E. coli ribosomal RNA rrnG operon (Albrechtsen et al., 1991)
   1012..1083    +  misc_feature   3' β-globin insulator: insulator downstream of the human β-globin locus (Farrell et al., 2002)
   1309..1897    -  rep_origin     ori: high-copy-number ColE1/pMB1/pBR322/pUC origin of replication
   2069..2133    -  CDS            bla(M) (fragment): β-lactamase lacking the signal sequence; bla(M); allows cytosolic expression of β-lactamase
   2397..3606    +  promoter       UbC promoter: human ubiquitin C promoter
   3610..4207    +  CDS            PuroR (fragment): puromycin N-acetyltransferase; pac from Streptomyces; confers resistance to puromycin
   4236..4284    +  polyA_signal   poly(A) signal: synthetic polyadenylation signal
   4550..5410    +  CDS            AmpR: β-lactamase; bla; confers resistance to ampicillin, carbenicillin, and related antibiotics
   5423..5559    +  terminator     rrnG terminator: transcription terminator from the E. coli ribosomal RNA rrnG operon (Albrechtsen et al., 1991)
   5704..5775    +  misc_feature   5' β-globin insulator: insulator upstream of the human β-globin locus (Farrell et al., 2002)
   5780..5826    -  terminator     T7 terminator: transcription terminator for bacteriophage T7 RNA polymerase
   5844..5892    -  polyA_signal   poly(A) signal: synthetic polyadenylation signal
   5973..6276    +  enhancer       CMV enhancer: human cytomegalovirus immediate early enhancer
   6349..6366    -  promoter       CMV promoter (fragment): human cytomegalovirus (CMV) immediate early promoter
   6429..6480    +  promoter       CMVd2 promoter: truncated human cytomegalovirus (CMV) immediate early promoter that yields moderately reduced expression relative to the full-length promoter
>Addgene plasmid #152656 | pGBW-m4133334 | depositor full sequence | sequence record 295668 | Full Sequence
CACCATGAAAATTATTCTTTTCTTGGCACTGATAACACTCGCTACTTGTGAGCTTTATCACTACCAAGAG
TGTGTTAGAGGTACAACAGTACTTTTAAAAGAACCTTGCTCTTCTGGAACATACGAGGGCAATTCACCAT
TTCATCCTCTAGCTGATAACAAATTTGCACTGACTTGCTTTAGCACTCAATTTGCTTTTGCTTGTCCTGA
CGGCGTAAAACACGTCTATCAGTTACGTGCCAGATCAGTTTCACCTAAACTGTTCATCAGACAAGAGGAA
GTTCAAGAACTTTACTCTCCAATTTTTCTTATTGTTGCGGCAATAGTGTTTATAACACTTTGCTTCACAC
TCAAAAGAAAGACAGAAGAAAACCTTTACTTTCAGTCGAAGAGGCGATGGAAAAAGAATTTTATCGCGGT
GAGTGCAGCCAACAGATTCAAAAAGATATCCTCGTCTGGTGCCCTCTAAGCTAGCTTGACTGACTGAGAT
ACAGCGTACCTTCAGCTCACAGACATGATAAGATACATTGATGAGTTTGGACAAACCACAACTAGAATGC
AGTGAAAAAAATGCTTTATTTGTGAAATTTGTGATGCTATTGCTTTATTTGTAACCATTATAAGCTGCAA
TAAACAAGTTAACAACAACAATTGCATTCATTTTATGTTTCAGGTTCAGGGGGAGGTGTGGGAGGTTTTT
TAAAGCAAGTAAAACCTCTACAAATGTGGTATTGGCCCATCTCTATCGGTATCGTAGCATAACCCCTTGG
GGCCTCTAAACGGGTCTTGAGGGGTTTTTTGTGCCCCTCGGGCCGGATTGCTATCTACCGGCATTGGCGC
AGAAAAAAATGCCTGATGCGACGCTGCGCGTCTTATACTCCCACATATGCCAGATTCAGCAACGGATACG
GCTTCCCCAACTTGCCCACTTCCATACGTGTCCTCCTTACCAGAAATTTATCCTTAAGGTCGTCAGCTAT
CCTGCAGGCGATCTCTCGATTTCGATCAAGACATTCCTTTAATGGTCTTTTCTGGACACCACTAGGGGTC
AGAAGTAGTTCATCAAACTTTCTTCCCTCCCTAATCTCATTGGTTACCTTGGGCTATCGAAACTTAATTA
ACCAGTCAAGTCAGCTACTTGGCGAGATCGACTTGTCTGGGTTTCGACTACGCTCAGAATTGCGTCAGTC
AAGTTCGATCTGGTCCTTGCTATTGCACCCGTTCTCCGATTACGAGTTTCATTTAAATCATGTGAGCAAA
AGGCCAGCAAAAGGCCAGGAACCGTAAAAAGGCCGCGTTGCTGGCGTTTTTCCATAGGCTCCGCCCCCCT
GACGAGCATCACAAAAATCGACGCTCAAGTCAGAGGTGGCGAAACCCGACAGGACTATAAAGATACCAGG
CGTTTCCCCCTGGAAGCTCCCTCGTGCGCTCTCCTGTTCCGACCCTGCCGCTTACCGGATACCTGTCCGC
CTTTCTCCCTTCGGGAAGCGTGGCGCTTTCTCATAGCTCACGCTGTAGGTATCTCAGTTCGGTGTAGGTC
GTTCGCTCCAAGCTGGGCTGTGTGCACGAACCCCCCGTTCAGCCCGACCGCTGCGCCTTATCCGGTAACT
ATCGTCTTGAGTCCAACCCGGTAAGACACGACTTATCGCCACTGGCAGCAGCCACTGGTAACAGGATTAG
CAGAGCGAGGTATGTAGGCGGTGCTACAGAGTTCTTGAAGTGGTGGCCTAACTACGGCTACACTAGAAGA
ACAGTATTTGGTATCTGCGCTCTGCTGAAGCCAGTTACCTTCGGAAAAAGAGTTGGTAGCTCTTGATCCG
GCAAACAAACCACCGCTGGTAGCGGTGGTTTTTTTGTTTGCAAGCAGCAGATTACGCGCAGAAAAAAAGG
ATCTCAAGAAGATCCTTTGATCTTTTCTACGGGGTCTGACGCTCAGTGGAACGAAAACTCACGTTAAGGG
ATTTTGGTCATGAGATTATCAAAAAGGATCTTCACCTAGATCCTTTTAAATTAAAAATGAAGTTTTAAAT
CAATCTAAAGTATATATGAGTAAACTTGGTCTGACAGTTACCAATGCTTAATCAGTGAGGCACCTATCTC
AGCGATCTGTCTATTTCGTTCATCCATAGTTGCATTTAAATTTCCGAACTCTCCAAGGCCCTCGTCGGAA
AATCTTCAAACCTTTCGTCCGATCCATCTTGCAGGCTACCTCTCGAACGAACTATCGCAAGTCTCTTGGC
CGGCCTTGCGCCTTGGCTATTGCTTGGCAGCGCCTATCGCCAGGTATTACTCCAATCCCGAATATCCGAG
ATCGGGATCACCCGAGAGAAGTTCAACCTACATCCTCAATCCCGATCTATCCGAGATCCGAGGAATATCG
AAATCGGGGCGCGCCTGGCCTCCGCGCCGGGTTTTGGCGCCTCCCGCGGGCGCCCCCCTCGTCACGGCGA
GCGCTGCCACGTCAGACGAAGGGCGCAGGAGCGTCCTGATCCTTCCGCCCGGACGCTCAGGACAGCGGCC
CGCTGCTCATAAGACTCGGCCTTAGAACCCCAGTATCAGCAGAAGGACATTTTAGGACGGGACTTGGGTG
ACTCTAGGGCACTGGTTTTCTTTCCAGAGAGCGGAACAGGCGAGGAAAAGTAGTCCCTTCTCGGCGATTC
TGCGGAGGGATCTCCGTGGGGCGGTGAACGCCGATGATTATATAAGGACGCGCCGGGTGTGGCACAGCTA
GTTCCGTCGCAGCCGGGATTTGGGTCGCGGTTCTTGTTTGTGGATCGCTGTGATCGTCACTTGGTGAGTA
GCGGGCTGCTGGGCTGGCCGGGGCTTTCGTGGCCGCCGGGCCGCTCGGTGGGACGGAAGCGTGTGGAGAG
ACCGCCAAGGGCTGTAGTCTGGGTCCGCGAGCAAGGTTGCCCTGAACTGGGGGTTGGGGGGAGCGCAGCA
AAATGGCGGCTGTTCCCGAGTCTTGAATGGAAGACGCTTGTGAGGCGGGCTGTGAGGTCGTTGAAACAAG
GTGGGGGGCATGGTGGGCGGCAAGAACCCAAGGTCTTGAGCCCTTCGCTAATGCGGGAAAGCTCTTATTC
GGGTGAGATGGGCTGGGCACCATCTGGGGACCCTGACGTGAAGTTTGTCACTGACTGGAGAACTCGGTTT
GTCGTCTGTTGCGGGGGCGGCAGTTATGGCGGTGCCGTTGGGCAGTGCACCCGTACCTTTGGGAGCGCGC
GCCCTCGTCGTGTCGTGACGTCACCCGTTCTGTTGGCTTATAATGCAGGGTGGGGCCACCTGCCGGTAGG
TGTGCGGTAGGCTTTTCTCCGTCGCAGGACGCAGGGTTCGGGCCTAGGGTAGGCTCTCCTGAATCGACAG
GCGCCGGACCTCTGGTGAGGGGAGGGATAAGTGAGGCGTCAGTTTCTTTGGTCGGTTTTATGTACCTATC
TTCTTAAGTAGCTGAAGCTCCGGTTTTGAACTATGCGCTCGGGGTTGGCGAGTGTGTTTTGTGAAGTTTT
TTAGGCACCTTTTGAAATGTAATCATTTGGGTCAATATGTAATTTTCAGTGTTAGACTTGTAAATTGTCC
GCTAAATTCTGGCCGTTTTTGGCTTTTTTGTTAGACAACATGACCGAGTACAAGCCCACGGTGCGCCTCG
CCACCCGCGACGACGTCCCCAGGGCCGTACGCACCCTCGCCGCCGCGTTCGCCGACTACCCCGCCACGCG
CCACACCGTCGATCCGGACCGCCACATCGAGCGGGTCACCGAGCTGCAAGAACTCTTCCTCACGCGCGTC
GGGCTCGACATCGGCAAGGTGTGGGTCGCGGACGACGGCGCCGCGGTGGCGGTCTGGACCACGCCGGAGA
GCGTCGAAGCGGGGGCGGTGTTCGCCGAGATCGGCCCGCGCATGGCCGAGTTGAGCGGTTCCCGGCTGGC
CGCGCAGCAACAGATGGAGGGCCTCCTGGCGCCGCACCGGCCCAAGGAGCCCGCGTGGTTCCTGGCCACC
GTCGGCGTCTCGCCCGACCACCAGGGCAAGGGTCTGGGCAGCGCCGTCGTGCTCCCCGGAGTGGAGGCCG
CCGAGCGCGCCGGGGTGCCCGCCTTCCTGGAGACCTCCGCGCCCCGCAACCTCCCCTTCTACGAGCGGCT
CGGCTTCACCGTCACCGCCGACGTCGAGGTGCCCGAAGGACCGCGCACCTGGTGCATGACCCGCAAGCCC
GGTGCCTAGGCTAGTATGTAAGCCTAGTCTTAGATAATAAAATCGCTATCCATCGAAGATGGATGTGTGT
TGGTTTTTTGTGTGTGTAACGCTAGGCGCGCCTGGTGTACCGAGAACGATCCTCTCAGTGCGAGTCTCGA
CGATCCATATCGTTGCTTGGCAGTCAGCCAGTCGGAATCCAGCTTGGGACCCAGGAAGTCCAATCGTCAG
ATATTGTACTCAAGCCTGGTCACGGCAGCGTACCGATCTGTTTAAACCTAGATATTGATAGTCTGATCGG
TCAACGTATAATCGAGTCCTAGCTTTTGCAAACATCTATCAAGAGACAGGATCAGCAGGAGGCTTTCGCA
TGAGTATTCAACATTTCCGTGTCGCCCTTATTCCCTTTTTTGCGGCATTTTGCCTTCCTGTTTTTGCTCA
CCCAGAAACGCTGGTGAAAGTAAAAGATGCTGAAGATCAGTTGGGTGCGCGAGTGGGTTACATCGAACTG
GATCTCAACAGCGGTAAGATCCTTGAGAGTTTTCGCCCCGAAGAACGCTTTCCAATGATGAGCACTTTTA
AAGTTCTGCTATGTGGCGCGGTATTATCCCGTATTGACGCCGGGCAAGAGCAACTCGGTCGCCGCATACA
CTATTCTCAGAATGACTTGGTTGAGTATTCACCAGTCACAGAAAAGCATCTTACGGATGGCATGACAGTA
AGAGAATTATGCAGTGCTGCCATAACCATGAGTGATAACACTGCGGCCAACTTACTTCTGACAACGATTG
GAGGACCGAAGGAGCTAACCGCTTTTTTGCACAACATGGGGGATCATGTAACTCGCCTTGATCGTTGGGA
ACCGGAGCTGAATGAAGCCATACCAAACGACGAGCGTGACACCACGATGCCTGTAGCAATGGCAACAACC
TTGCGTAAACTATTAACTGGCGAACTACTTACTCTAGCTTCCCGGCAACAGTTGATAGACTGGATGGAGG
CGGATAAAGTTGCAGGACCACTTCTGCGCTCGGCCCTTCCGGCTGGCTGGTTTATTGCTGATAAATCTGG
AGCCGGTGAGCGTGGGTCTCGCGGTATCATTGCAGCACTGGGGCCAGATGGTAAGCCCTCCCGTATCGTA
GTTATCTACACGACGGGGAGTCAGGCAACTATGGATGAACGAAATAGACAGATCGCTGAGATAGGTGCCT
CACTGATTAAGCATTGGTAACCGATTCTAGGTGCATTGGCGCAGAAAAAAATGCCTGATGCGACGCTGCG
CGTCTTATACTCCCACATATGCCAGATTCAGCAACGGATACGGCTTCCCCAACTTGCCCACTTCCATACG
TGTCCTCCTTACCAGAAATTTATCCTTAAGATCGTTTAAACTCGACTCTGGCTCTATCGAATCTCCGTCG
TTTCGAGCTTACGCGAACAGCCGTGGCGCTCATTTGCTCGTCGGGCATCGAATCTCGTCAGCTATCGTCA
GCTTACCTTTTTGGCAGCGATCGCGGCTCCCGACATCTTGGACCATTAGCTCCACAGGTATCTTCTTCCC
TCTAGTGGTCATAACAGCAGCTTCAGCTACCTCTCAATTCAAAAAACCCCTCAAGACCCGTTTAGAGGCC
CCAAGGGGTTATGCTATCAATCGTTGCGTTACACACACAAAAAACCAACACACATCCATCTTCGATGGAT
AGCGATTTTATTATCTAACTGCTGATCGAGTGTAGCCAGATCTAGTAATCAATTACGGGGTCATTAGTTC
ATAGCCCATATATGGAGTTCCGCGTTACATAACTTACGGTAAATGGCCCGCCTGGCTGACCGCCCAACGA
CCCCCGCCCATTGACGTCAATAATGACGTATGTTCCCATAGTAACGCCAATAGGGACTTTCCATTGACGT
CAATGGGTGGAGTATTTACGGTAAACTGCCCACTTGGCAGTACATCAAGTGTATCATATGCCAAGTACGC
CCCCTATTGACGTCAATGACGGTAAATGGCCCGCCTGGCATTATGCCCAGTACATGACCTTATGGGACTT
TCCTACTTGGCAGTACATCTACGTATTAGTCATCGCTATTACCATGCTGATGCGGTTTTGGCAGTACATC
AATGGGCGTGGATAGCGGTTTGACTCACGGGGATTTCCAAGTCTCCACCCCATTGACGTCAATGGGAGTT
TGTTTTGGCACCAAAATCAACGGGACTTTCCAAAATGTCGTAACAACTCCGCCCCATTGACGCAAATGGG
CGGTAGGCGTGTACGGTGGGAGGTCTATATAAGCAGAGCTGGTTTAGTGAACCGTCAGATCAGATCTTTG
TCGATCCTACCATCCACTCGACACACCCGCCAGCGGCCGC
